>Addgene plasmid #181744 | pET28-SpRY-HF1-NLS-6xHis (gbr2102) | addgene full sequence | sequence record 373171 | Addgene NGS Result
AGCCAGACGCAGACGCGCCGAGACAGAACTTAATGGGCCCGCTAACAGCGCGATTTGCTGGTGACCCAAT
GCGACCAGATGCTCCACGCCCAGTCGCGTACCGTCTTCATGGGAGAAAATAATACTGTTGATGGGTGTCT
GGTCAGAGACATCAAGAAATAACGCCGGAACATTAGTGCAGGCAGCTTCCACAGCAATGGCATCCTGGTC
ATCCAGCGGATAGTTAATGATCAGCCCACTGACGCGTTGCGCGAGAAGATTGTGCACCGCCGCTTTACAG
GCTTCGACGCCGCTTCGTTCTACCATCGACACCACCACGCTGGCACCCAGTTGATCGGCGCGAGATTTAA
TCGCCGCGACAATTTGCGACGGCGCGTGCAGGGCCAGACTGGAGGTGGCAACGCCAATCAGCAACGACTG
TTTGCCCGCCAGTTGTTGTGCCACGCGGTTGGGAATGTAATTCAGCTCCGCCATCGCCGCTTCCACTTTT
TCCCGCGTTTTCGCAGAAACGTGGCTGGCCTGGTTCACCACGCGGGAAACGGTCTGATAAGAGACACCGG
CATACTCTGCGACATCGTATAACGTTACTGGTTTCACATTCACCACCCTGAATTGACTCTCTTCCGGGCG
CTATCATGCCATACCGCGAAAGGTTTTGCGCCATTCGATGGTGTCCGGGATCTCGACGCTCTCCCTTATG
CGACTCCTGCATTAGGAAGCAGCCCAGTAGTAGGTTGAGGCCGTTGAGCACCGCCGCCGCAAGGAATGGT
GCATGCAAGGAGATGGCGCCCAACAGTCCCCCGGCCACGGGGCCTGCCACCATACCCACGCCGAAACAAG
CGCTCATGAGCCCGAAGTGGCGAGCCCGATCTTCCCCATCGGTGATGTCGGCGATATAGGCGCCAGCAAC
CGCACCTGTGGCGCCGGTGATGCCGGCCACGATGCGTCCGGCGTAGAGGATCGAGATCTCGATCCCGCGA
AATTAATACGACTCACTATAGGGGAATTGTGAGCGGATAACAATTCCCCTCTAGAAATAATTTTGTTTAA
CTTTAAGAAGGAGATATACCATGAAAATCGAAGAAGACAAGAAGTACTCGATCGGATTGGACATTGGAAC
CAATTCAGTCGGCTGGGCCGTTATTACCGACGAGTATAAAGTTCCTTCCAAGAAGTTTAAGGTGCTTGGA
AATACAGACCGCCACAGTATTAAGAAGAATTTGATCGGTGCGCTTCTTTTCGACAGCGGCGAGACCGCTG
AGCGTACTCGTCTCAAACGGACAGCTCGTAGAAGGTATACACGTCGGAAGAATCGTATTTGTTATCTACA
GGAGATTTTTTCAAATGAGATGGCGAAAGTAGATGATAGTTTCTTTCATCGACTTGAAGAGTCTTTTTTG
GTGGAAGAAGACAAGAAGCATGAACGTCATCCTATTTTTGGAAATATAGTAGATGAAGTTGCTTATCATG
AGAAATATCCAACTATCTATCATCTGCGAAAAAAATTGGTAGATTCTACTGATAAAGCGGATTTGCGCTT
AATCTATTTGGCCTTAGCGCATATGATTAAGTTTCGTGGTCATTTTTTGATTGAGGGAGATTTAAATCCT
GATAATAGTGATGTGGACAAACTATTTATCCAGTTGGTACAAACCTACAATCAATTATTTGAAGAAAACC
CTATTAACGCAAGTGGAGTAGATGCTAAAGCGATTCTTTCTGCACGATTGAGTAAATCAAGACGATTAGA
AAATCTCATTGCTCAGCTCCCCGGTGAGAAGAAAAATGGCTTATTTGGGAATCTCATTGCTTTGTCATTG
GGTTTGACCCCTAATTTTAAATCAAATTTTGATTTGGCAGAAGATGCTAAATTACAGCTTTCAAAAGATA
CTTACGATGATGATTTAGATAATTTATTGGCGCAAATTGGAGATCAATATGCTGATTTGTTTTTGGCAGC
TAAGAATTTATCAGATGCTATTTTACTTTCAGATATCCTAAGAGTAAATACTGAAATAACTAAGGCTCCC
CTATCAGCTTCAATGATTAAACGCTACGATGAACATCATCAAGACTTGACTCTTTTAAAAGCTTTAGTTC
GACAACAACTTCCAGAAAAGTATAAAGAAATCTTTTTTGATCAATCAAAAAACGGATATGCAGGTTATAT
TGATGGGGGAGCTAGCCAAGAAGAATTTTATAAATTTATCAAACCAATTTTAGAAAAAATGGATGGTACT
GAGGAATTATTGGTGAAACTAAATCGTGAAGATTTGCTGCGCAAGCAACGGACCTTTGACAACGGCTCTA
TTCCCCATCAAATTCACTTGGGTGAGCTGCATGCTATTTTGAGAAGACAAGAAGACTTTTATCCATTTTT
AAAAGACAATCGTGAGAAGATTGAAAAAATCTTGACTTTTCGAATTCCTTATTATGTTGGTCCATTGGCG
CGTGGCAATAGTCGTTTTGCATGGATGACTCGGAAGTCTGAAGAAACAATTACCCCATGGAATTTTGAAG
AAGTTGTCGATAAAGGTGCTTCAGCTCAATCATTTATTGAACGCATGACAGCGTTTGATAAAAATCTTCC
AAATGAAAAAGTACTACCAAAACATAGTTTGCTTTATGAGTATTTTACGGTTTATAACGAATTGACAAAG
GTCAAATATGTTACTGAAGGAATGCGAAAACCAGCATTTCTTTCAGGTGAACAGAAGAAAGCCATTGTTG
ATTTACTCTTCAAAACAAATCGAAAAGTAACCGTTAAGCAATTAAAAGAAGATTATTTCAAAAAAATAGA
ATGTTTTGATAGTGTTGAAATTTCAGGAGTTGAAGATAGATTTAATGCTTCATTAGGTACCTACCATGAT
TTGCTAAAAATTATTAAAGATAAAGATTTTTTGGATAATGAAGAAAATGAAGATATCTTAGAGGATATTG
TTTTAACATTGACCTTATTTGAAGATAGGGAGATGATTGAGGAAAGACTTAAAACATATGCTCACCTCTT
TGATGATAAGGTGATGAAACAGCTTAAACGTCGCCGTTATACTGGTTGGGGAGCGTTGTCTCGAAAATTG
ATTAATGGTATTAGGGATAAGCAATCTGGCAAAACAATATTAGATTTTTTGAAATCAGATGGTTTTGCCA
ATCGCAATTTTATGGCGCTGATCCATGATGATAGTTTGACATTTAAAGAAGACATTCAAAAAGCACAAGT
GTCTGGACAAGGCGATAGTTTACATGAACATATTGCAAATTTAGCTGGTAGCCCTGCTATTAAAAAAGGT
ATTTTACAGACTGTAAAAGTTGTTGATGAATTGGTCAAAGTAATGGGGCGGCATAAGCCAGAAAATATCG
TTATTGAAATGGCACGTGAAAATCAGACAACTCAAAAGGGCCAGAAAAATTCGCGAGAGCGTATGAAACG
AATCGAAGAAGGTATCAAAGAATTAGGAAGTCAGATTCTTAAAGAGCATCCTGTTGAAAATACTCAATTG
CAAAATGAAAAGCTCTATCTCTATTATCTCCAAAATGGAAGAGACATGTATGTGGACCAAGAATTAGATA
TTAATCGTTTAAGTGATTATGATGTCGATCACATTGTTCCACAAAGTTTCCTTAAAGACGATTCAATAGA
CAATAAGGTCTTAACGCGTTCTGATAAAAATCGTGGTAAATCGGATAACGTTCCAAGTGAAGAAGTAGTC
AAAAAGATGAAAAACTATTGGAGACAACTTCTAAACGCCAAGTTAATCACTCAACGTAAGTTTGATAATT
TAACGAAAGCTGAACGTGGAGGTTTGAGTGAACTTGATAAAGCTGGTTTTATCAAACGCCAATTGGTTGA
AACTCGCGCGATCACTAAGCATGTGGCACAAATTTTGGATAGTCGCATGAATACTAAATACGATGAAAAT
GATAAACTTATTCGAGAGGTTAAAGTGATTACCTTAAAATCTAAATTAGTTTCTGACTTCCGAAAAGATT
TCCAATTCTATAAAGTACGTGAGATTAACAATTACCATCATGCCCATGATGCGTATCTAAATGCCGTCGT
TGGAACTGCTTTGATTAAGAAATATCCAAAACTTGAATCGGAGTTTGTCTATGGTGATTATAAAGTTTAT
GATGTTCGTAAAATGATTGCTAAGTCTGAGCAAGAAATAGGCAAAGCAACCGCAAAATATTTCTTTTACT
CTAATATCATGAACTTCTTCAAAACAGAAATTACACTTGCAAATGGAGAGATTCGCAAACGCCCTCTAAT
CGAAACTAATGGGGAAACTGGAGAAATTGTCTGGGATAAAGGGCGAGATTTTGCCACAGTGCGCAAAGTA
TTGTCCATGCCCCAAGTCAATATTGTCAAGAAAACAGAAGTACAGACAGGCGGATTCTCCAAGGAGTCAA
TTCGCCCTAAGCGCAACTCAGATAAGCTTATTGCGCGTAAGAAAGACTGGGATCCCAAGAAGTACGGCGG
GTTCCTCTGGCCCACGGTGGCGTACAGCGTTCTTGTTGTTGCAAAGGTAGAGAAGGGCAAGAGTAAGAAG
CTGAAGTCCGTAAAGGAGCTGCTTGGCATCACCATCATGGAACGCTCTTCTTTTGAGAAGAACCCTATCG
ACTTCTTAGAAGCTAAGGGCTATAAGGAAGTTAAGAAAGACCTGATCATCAAGCTTCCCAAGTATTCTTT
ATTCGAGTTGGAGAATGGCCGCAAGCGTATGCTGGCGTCGGCAAAGCAACTGCAGAAGGGTAATGAGTTG
GCCCTGCCGAGCAAGTACGTTAATTTTCTGTATTTAGCGAGTCACTATGAGAAGTTAAAAGGAAGCCCCG
AGGACAATGAGCAGAAACAACTGTTCGTCGAGCAACATAAGCACTACTTGGATGAGATTATTGAGCAGAT
TAGCGAGTTCTCAAAGCGTGTAATCTTAGCAGATGCTAACTTGGATAAGGTTCTGAGCGCCTACAACAAG
CATCGCGATAAGCCTATCCGCGAACAGGCGGAGAATATCATTCACCTGTTCACTCTCACACGTTTGGGCG
CACCCCGTGCCTTTAAATATTTCGACACCACGATCGACCCTAAGCAATATCGCAGTACCAAAGAGGTGCT
GGATGCCACCCTTATCCATCAAAGCATCACCGGGTTGTATGAGACCCGTATCGATCTTAGCCAGTTAGGC
GGGGACGGGTCGGGCGGCGGCGGCTCGGGCAAGCGTACAGCCGACGGAAGTGAGTTCGAGCCTAAAAAGA
AGCGTAAGGTACATCACCATCACCATCATTAAATCCGGCTGCTAACAAAGCCCGAAAGGAAGCTGAGTTG
GCTGCTGCCACCGCTGAGCAATAACTAGCATAACCCCTTGGGGCCTCTAAACGGGTCTTGAGGGGTTTTT
TGCTGAAAGGAGGAACTATATCCGGATTGGCGAATGGG
[124 nt withheld, positions 5429-5552]
C
[91 nt withheld, positions 5554-5644]
A
[49 nt withheld, positions 5646-5694]
CCTTTGACGTTGGAGTCCACGTTCTTT
[37 nt withheld, positions 5722-5758]
ACCCTATCTCGGTCTATTCTTTTGATTTATAAGGGATTTTGCCGATTTCGGCCTATTGGTTAAAAAATGA
GCTGATTTAACAAAAATTTAACGCGAATTTTAACAAAATATTAACGCTTACAATTTAGGTGGCACTTTTC
GGGGAAATGTGCGCGGAACCCCTATTTGTTTATTTTTCTAAATACATTCAAATATGTATCCGCTCATGAA
TTAATTCTTAGAAAAACTCATCGAGCATCAAATGAAACTGCAATTTATTCATATCAGGATTATCAATACC
ATATTTTTGAAAAAGCCGTTTCTGTAATGAAGGAGAAAACTCACCGAGGCAGTTCCATAGGATGGCAAGA
TCCTGGTATCGGTCTGCGATTCCGACTCGTCCAACATCAATACAACCTATTAATTTCCCCTCGTCAAAAA
TAAGGTTATCAAGTGAGAAATCACCATGAGTGACGACTGAATCCGGTGAGAATGGCAAAAGTTTATGCAT
TTCTTTCCAGACTTGTTCAACAGGCCAGCCATTACGCTCGTCATCAAAATCACTCGCATCAACCAAACCG
TTATTCATTCGTGATTGCGCCTGAGCGAGACGAAATACGCGATCGCTGTTAAAAGGACAATTACAAACAG
GAATCGAATGCAACCGGCGCAGGAACACTGCCAGCGCATCAACAATATTTTCACCTGAATCAGGATATTC
TTCTAATACCTGGAATGCTGTTTTCCCGGGGATCGCAGTGGTGAGTAACCATGCATCATCAGGAGTACGG
ATAAAATGCTTGATGGTCGGAAGAGGCATAAATTCCGTCAGCCAGTTTAGTCTGACCATCTCATCTGTAA
CATCATTGGCAACGCTACCTTTGCCATGTTTCAGAAACAACTCTGGCGCATCGGGCTTCCCATACAATCG
ATAGATTGTCGCACCTGATTGCCCGACATTATCGCGAGCCCATTTATACCCATATAAATCAGCATCCATG
TTGGAATTTAATCGCGGCCTAGAGCAAGACGTTTCCCGTTGAATATGGCTCATAACACCCCTTGTATTAC
TGTTTATGTAAGCAGACAGTTTTATTGTTCATGACCAAAATCCCTTAACGTGAGTTTTCGTTCCACTGAG
CGTCAGACCCCGTAGAAAAGATCAAAGGATCTTCTTGAGATCCTTTTTTTCTGCGCGTAATCTGCTGCTT
GCAAACAAAAAAACCACCGCTACCAGCGGTGGTTTGTTTGCCGGATCAAGAGCTACCAACTCTTTTTCCG
AAGGTAACTGGCTTCAGCAGAGCGCAGATACCAAATACTGTCCTTCTAGTGTAGCCGTAGTTAGGCCACC
ACTTCAAGAACTCTGTAGCACCGCCTACATACCTCGCTCTGCTAATCCTGTTACCAGTGGCTGCTGCCAG
TGGCGATAAGTCGTGTCTTACCGGGTTGGACTCAAGACGATAGTTACCGGATAAGGCGCAGCGGTCGGGC
TGAACGGGGGGTTCGTGCACACAGCCCAGCTTGGAGCGAACGACCTACACCGAACTGAGATACCTACAGC
GTGAGCTATGAGAAAGCGCCACGCTTCCCGAAGGGAGAAAGGCGGACAGGTATCCGGTAAGCGGCAGGGT
CGGAACAGGAGAGCGCACGAGGGAGCTTCCAGGGGGAAACGCCTGGTATCTTTATAGTCCTGTCGGGTTT
CGCCACCTCTGACTTGAGCGTCGATTTTTGTGATGCTCGTCAGGGGGGCGGAGCCTATGGAAAAACGCCA
GCAACGCGGCCTTTTTACGGTTCCTGGCCTTTTGCTGGCCTTTTGCTCACATGTTCTTTCCTGCGTTATC
CCCTGATTCTGTGGATAACCGTATTACCGCCTTTGAGTGAGCTGATACCGCTCGCCGCAGCCGAACGACC
GAGCGCAGCGAGTCAGTGAGCGAGGAAGCGGAAGAGCGCCTGATGCGGTATTTTCTCCTTACGCATCTGT
GCGGTATTTCACACCGCAATGGTGCACTCTCAGTACAATCTGCTCTGATGCCGCATAGTTAAGCCAGTAT
ACACTCCGCTATCGCTACGTGACTGGGTCATGGCTGCGCCCCGACACCCGCCAACACCCGCTGACGCGCC
CTGACGGGCTTGTCTGCTCCCGGCATCCGCTTACAGACAAGCTGTGACCGTCTCCGGGAGCTGCATGTGT
CAGAGGTTTTCACCGTCATCACCGAAACGCGCGAGGCAGCTGCGGTAAAGCTCATCAGCGTGGTCGTGAA
GCGATTCACAGATGTCTGCCTGTTCATCCGCGTCCAGCTCGTTGAGTTTCTCCAGAAGCGTTAATGTCTG
GCTTCTGATAAAGCGGGCCATGTTAAGGGCGGTTTTTTCCTGTTTGGTCACTGATGCCTCCGTGTAAGGG
GGATTTCTGTTCATGGGGGTAATGATACCGATGAAACGAGAGAGGATGCTCACGATACGGGTTACTGATG
ATGAACATGCCCGGTTACTGGAACGTTGTGAGGGTAAACAACTGGCGGTATGGATGCGGCGGGACCAGAG
AAAAATCACTCAGGGTCAATGCCAGCGCTTCGTTAATACAGATGTAGGTGTTCCACAGGGTAGCCAGCAG
CATCCTGCGATGCAGATCCGGAACATAATGGTGCAGGGCGCTGACTTCCGCGTTTCCAGACTTTACGAAA
CACGGAAACCGAAGACCATTCATGTTGTTGCTCAGGTCGCAGACGTTTTGCAGCAGCAGTCGCTTCACGT
TCGCTCGCGTATCGGTGATTCATTCTGCTAACCAGTAAGGCAACCCCGCCAGCCTAGCCGGGTCCTCAAC
GACAGGAGCACGATCATGCGCACCCGTGGGGCCGCCATGCCGGCGATAATGGCCTGCTTCTCGCCGAAAC
GTTTGGTGGCGGGACCAGTGACGAAGGCTTGAGCGAGGGCGTGCAAGATTCCGAATACCGCAAGCGACAG
GCCGATCATCGTCGCGCTCCAGCGAAAGCGGTCCTCGCCGAAAATGACCCAGAGCGCTGCCGGCACCTGT
CCTACGAGTTGCATGATAAAGAAGACAGTCATAAGTGCGGCGACGATAGTCATGCCCCGCGCCCACCGGA
AGGAGCTGACTGGGTTGAAGGCTCTCAAGGGCATCGGTCGAGATCCCGGTGCCTAATGAGTGAGCTAACT
TACATTAATTGCGTTGCGCTCACTGCCCGCTTTCCAGTCGGGAAACCTGTCGTGCCAGCTGCATTAATGA
ATCGGCCAACGCGCGGGGAGAGGCGGTTTGCGTATTGGGCGCCAGGGTGGTTTTTCTTTTCACCAGTGAG
ACGGGCAACAGCTGATTGCCCTTCACCGCCTGGCCCTGAGAGAGTTGCAGCAAGCGGTCCACGCTGGTTT
GCCCCAGCAGGCGAAAATCCTGTTTGATGGTGGTTAACGGCGGGATATAACATGAGCTGTCTTCGGTATC
GTCGTATCCCACTACCGAGATATCCGCACCAACGCGCAGCCCGGACTCGGTAATGGCGCGCATTGCGCCC
AGCGCCATCTGATCGTTGGCAACCAGCATCGCAGTGGGAACGATGCCCTCATTCAGCATTTGCATGGTTT
GTTGAAAACCGGACATGGCACTCCAGTCGCCTTCCCGTTCCGCTATCGGCTGAATTTGATTGCGAGTGAG
ATATTTATGCCAGCC
Features (pLannotate 1.2.2; 19 found; start..end, strand, type, name):
    598..675     -  promoter       lacI promoter: lacI
    683..962     -  CDS            TcR (fragment): tetracycline efflux protein; tet; confers resistance to tetracycline
    984..1002    +  promoter       T7 promoter: promoter for bacteriophage T7 RNA polymerase
   1003..1027    +  protein_bind   lac operator: The lac repressor binds to the lac operator to inhibit transcription in E. coli. This inhibition can be relieved by adding lactose or isopropyl-β-D-thiogalactopyranoside (IPTG). lac repressor encoded by lacI
   1042..1064    +  RBS            RBS: efficient ribosome binding site from bacteriophage T7 gene 10 (Olins and Rangwala, 1989)
   1155..4465    +  CDS            Cas9 (fragment): Cas9 (Csn1) endonuclease from the Streptococcus pyogenes Type II CRISPR/Cas system generates RNA-guided double strand breaks in DNA
   5262..5278    +  CDS            7xHis (fragment): 6xHis affinity tag
   5288..5337    +  CDS            SET1 (fragment): solubility-enhancement tag derived from T7 phage gene 10B
   5345..5392    +  terminator     T7 terminator: transcription terminator for bacteriophage T7 RNA polymerase
   5429..5857    +  rep_origin     f1 ori (sequence partly withheld): f1 bacteriophage origin of replication; arrow indicates direction of (+) strand synthesis
   5910..5967    +  promoter       AmpR promoter (fragment): bla
   5976..6791    -  CDS            KanR: aminoglycoside phosphotransferase; aph(3')-Ia; confers resistance to kanamycin in bacteria or G418 (Geneticin®) in eukaryotes
   6913..7501    +  rep_origin     ori: high-copy-number ColE1/pMB1/pBR322/pUC origin of replication
   7687..7826    -  misc_feature   bom: basis of mobility region from pBR322
   7928..8119    -  CDS            rop: Rop protein, which maintains plasmids at low copy number; rop
   8136..8516    +  CDS            YPB1_ECOLX: Protein predicted: Swiss-Prot protein existence level 4. From Escherichia coli.
   8588..8879    -  CDS            TcR (fragment): tetracycline efflux protein; tet; confers resistance to tetracycline
   8894..8915    -  protein_bind   CAP binding site: CAP binding activates transcription in the presence of cAMP. E. coli catabolite activator protein
   8928..597     -  CDS            lacI (across the origin): lac repressor; lacI; The lac repressor binds to the lac operator to inhibit transcription in E. coli. This inhibition can be relieved by adding lactose or isopropyl-β-D-thiogalactopyranoside (IPTG).
