[The description below was written by a language model from this plasmid's Addgene catalogue record and pLannotate feature annotations shown in this document.]
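Description:
pET28-SpRY-HF1-NLS-6xHis (gbr2102) is a pET28-based bacterial expression plasmid of about 9.4 kb for producing recombinant SpRY-HF1, an engineered Streptococcus pyogenes Cas9 variant. It is selected with kanamycin through the aph(3')-Ia KanR gene and replicates from a ColE1/pBR322-type origin. The adjacent rop gene and bom region fit its listing as low copy. An f1 origin is also present, along with short tetracycline-resistance fragments and other pBR322-derived remnants that appear to be backbone leftovers rather than functional parts.

The insert is a synthetic, bacterial codon-optimised Cas9 coding sequence placed under a T7 promoter with an adjacent lac operator, the T7 gene 10 ribosome binding site and a downstream T7 terminator. The plasmid-borne lacI gene supplies repressor, so expression depends on T7 RNA polymerase in the host and is inducible with IPTG. The protein combines the SpRY substitutions (A61R, L1111R, D1135L, S1136W, G1218K, E1219Q, N1317R, A1322R, R1333P, R1335Q, T1337R) with the HF1 substitutions (N497A, R661A, Q695A, Q926A). In general, SpRY changes greatly relax the PAM requirement, and HF1 changes are high-fidelity mutations that reduce off-target cleavage. According to the catalogue entry, it carries a short N-terminal MKIEE tag derived from MBP and a C-terminal bipartite SV40 nuclear localisation signal followed by a 6xHis tag for affinity purification.

The automated annotation labels only part of the open reading frame as Cas9, probably because of recoding and the mutations, and it does not mark the NLS or MKIEE tag. The associated work concerns precise in vitro DNA cleavage with SpRY enzymes, which fits use of the purified nuclease as a programmable DNA-cutting reagent.
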