Addgene plasmid #181744: pET28-SpRY-HF1-NLS-6xHis (gbr2102)
Purpose: bacterial expression plasmid for SpRY-HF1 with an n-terminal MKIEE MBP tag, and c-terminal bi-partite NLS and 6x-His tag
Depositing lab: Benjamin Kleinstiver. Depositing organization: Massachusetts General Hospital. Publication: Precise DNA cleavage using CRISPR-SpRYgests. Christie KA, Guo JA, Silverstein RA, Doll RM, Mabuchi M, Stutzman HE, Lin J, Ma L, Walton RT, Pinello L, Robb GB, Kleinstiver BP. Nat Biotechnol. 2022 Oct 6. pii: 10.1038/s41587-022-01492-y. doi: 10.1038/s41587-022-01492-y. PubMed 36203014.
Backbone
  Vector backbone: pET28
  Vector type: Bacterial Expression ; in vitro transcription; T7 promoter
Growth in bacteria
  Bacterial resistance: Kanamycin, 50 μg/mL
  Growth temperature: 37°C
  Growth strain: DH5alpha
  Copy number: Low Copy
Gene/Insert
  Gene/Insert name: bacterial codon optimized SpRY-HF1 (alt name: pMM-gbr2102)
  Species: Synthetic
  Mutation: SpRY-HF1, SpRY=A61R/L1111R/D1135L/S1136W/G1218K/E1219Q/N1317R/A1322R/R1333P/R1335Q/T1337R; HF1=N497A/R661A/Q695A/Q926A
  Promoter: T7
  Tag / fusion protein: MKIEE MBP tag (N terminal on insert); BPNLS(SV40)-6xHis (C terminal on insert)
  Cloning method: Gibson Cloning
  Sequencing primers: 5′ oBK311-GCCATTCGATGGTGTCCGG; 3′ oBK2433-GAGGCCCCAAGGGGTTATGCTAG
Terms and licenses: Academic/Nonprofit Terms; Industry Terms: Not Available to Industry
How to cite: pET28-SpRY-HF1-NLS-6xHis (gbr2102) was a gift from Benjamin Kleinstiver (Addgene plasmid # 181744 ; http://n2t.net/addgene:181744 ; RRID:Addgene_181744)
